Addgene plasmid #62185: pMuLE ENTR tdTomato L5-L2
Purpose: MuLE (Multiple Lentiviral Expression) Entry vector containing tdTomato. Compatible with MultiSite Gateway cloning
Depositing lab: Ian Frew. Depositing organization: University of Zurich. Publication: A versatile modular vector system for rapid combinatorial mammalian genetics. Albers J, Danzer C, Rechsteiner M, Lehmann H, Brandt LP, Hejhal T, Catalano A, Busenhart P, Goncalves AF, Brandt S, Bode PK, Bode-Lesniewska B, Wild PJ, Frew IJ. J Clin Invest. 2015 Mar 9. pii: 79743. doi: 10.1172/JCI79743. PubMed 25751063.
Backbone
  Vector backbone: N/A
  Vector type: Mammalian Expression ; MuLE Gateway Entry Vector
Growth in bacteria
  Bacterial resistance: Kanamycin, 50 μg/mL
  Growth temperature: 37°C
  Growth strain: DH5alpha
  Copy number: High Copy
Gene/Insert
  Gene/Insert name: tdTomato
  Species: Synthetic
  Cloning method: Gateway Cloning
  Sequencing primers: 5′ M13-fwd; 3′ M13-rev
Terms and licenses: Academic/Nonprofit Terms; Industry Terms: Not Available to Industry
How to cite: pMuLE ENTR tdTomato L5-L2 was a gift from Ian Frew (Addgene plasmid # 62185 ; http://n2t.net/addgene:62185 ; RRID:Addgene_62185)
