[The description below was written by a language model from this plasmid's Addgene catalogue record and pLannotate feature annotations shown in this document.]
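Description:
pMuLE ENTR tdTomato L5-L2 is a small (about 4.1 kb) Gateway entry plasmid from the MuLE (Multiple Lentiviral Expression) system, a modular toolkit for assembling multi-component lentiviral vectors for mammalian genetics. It is not itself a lentiviral or expression-ready vector. It is a bacterial shuttle that donates one module during MultiSite Gateway assembly. The record lists no named backbone, but the annotated features are typical of a pDONR/pENTR-type plasmid: a high-copy ColE1/pUC-type origin and a kanamycin resistance gene (aph(3')-Ia) for propagation and selection in E. coli. rrnB T1 and T2 terminators sit upstream of the recombination cassette and insulate it from read-through transcription. Short lacI and lacZα fragments and a T7 promoter outside the attL2 site appear to be backbone remnants rather than functional parts of the payload.

The payload is the coding sequence for tdTomato, a mammalian codon-optimised tandem-dimer red fluorescent protein derived from DsRed. It is followed by a short stretch of pBluescript-derived multiple cloning site and flanked by attL5 on the 5′ side and attL2 on the 3′ side. No promoter is annotated between the att sites, so the reporter appears to be promoterless here and would rely on a promoter supplied by a neighbouring module; the record does not say which. The L5-L2 site combination fixes the position and orientation of this module: in an LR Clonase reaction it recombines with other entry vectors carrying complementary att pairs and with a MuLE lentiviral destination vector, placing tdTomato as the final (attL2-terminal) element of the assembled array. The typical use is to add a red fluorescent marker to combinatorial lentiviral constructs so that transduced mammalian cells can be tracked or sorted.
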