Features (pLannotate 1.2.2; 11 found; start..end, strand, type, name):
      9..108     -  protein_bind   attL2: mutant version of attL; recombination site for the Gateway® LR reaction LR Clonase™
    139..157     -  promoter       T7 promoter: promoter for bacteriophage T7 RNA polymerase
    291..1100    +  CDS            KanR: aminoglycoside phosphotransferase; aph(3')-Ia; confers resistance to kanamycin in bacteria or G418 (Geneticin®) in eukaryotes
   1247..1835    +  rep_origin     ori: high-copy-number ColE1/pMB1/pBR322/pUC origin of replication
   2018..2110    +  CDS            lacI (fragment): lac repressor; lacI; The lac repressor binds to the lac operator to inhibit transcription in E. coli. This inhibition can be relieved by adding lactose or isopropyl-β-D-thiogalactopyranoside (IPTG).
   2165..2192    -  terminator     rrnB T2 terminator: transcription terminator T2 from the E. coli rrnB gene
   2324..2367    +  terminator     rrnB T1 terminator: Escherichia coli rrnB; transcription terminator T1 from the E. coli rrnB gene
   2414..2450    -  CDS            lacZα (fragment): LacZα fragment of β-galactosidase; lacZ fragment
   2467..2562    +  protein_bind   attL5: mutant version of attL; recombination site for the Gateway® LR reaction LR Clonase™
   2602..4031    +  CDS            tdTomato (fragment): tandem dimeric (pseudo-monomeric) derivative of DsRed (Shaner et al., 2004) mammalian codon-optimized
   4033..4071    +  misc_feature   MCS (fragment): pBluescript multiple cloning site
>Addgene plasmid #62185 | pMuLE ENTR tdTomato L5-L2 | depositor full sequence | sequence record 101466 | Full Sequence
CTAGAGGTACCCAGCTTTCTTGTACAAAGTTGGCATTATAAGAAAGCATTGCTTATCAATTTGTTGCAAC
GAACAGGTCACTATCAGTCAAAATAAAATCATTATTTGCCATCCAGCTGCAGGGCGGCCGCGATATCCCC
TATAGTGAGTCGTATTACATGGTCATAGCTGTTTCCTGGCAGCTCTGGCCCGTGTCTCAAAATCTCTGAT
GTTACATTGCACAAGATAAAAATATATCATCATGAACAATAAAACTGTCTGCTTACATAAACAGTAATAC
AAGGGGTGTTATGAGCCATATTCAACGGGAAACGTCGAGGCCGCGATTAAATTCCAACATGGATGCTGAT
TTATATGGGTATAAATGGGCTCGCGATAATGTCGGGCAATCAGGTGCGACAATCTATCGCTTGTATGGGA
AGCCCGATGCGCCAGAGTTGTTTCTGAAACATGGCAAAGGTAGCGTTGCCAATGATGTTACAGATGAGAT
GGTCAGACTAAACTGGCTGACGGAATTTATGCCTCTTCCGACCATCAAGCATTTTATCCGTACTCCTGAT
GATGCATGGTTACTCACCACTGCGATCCCCGGAAAAACAGCATTCCAGGTATTAGAAGAATATCCTGATT
CAGGTGAAAATATTGTTGATGCGCTGGCAGTGTTCCTGCGCCGGTTGCATTCGATTCCTGTTTGTAATTG
TCCTTTTAACAGCGATCGCGTATTTCGTCTCGCTCAGGCGCAATCACGAATGAATAACGGTTTGGTTGAT
GCGAGTGATTTTGATGACGAGCGTAATGGCTGGCCTGTTGAACAAGTCTGGAAAGAAATGCATAAACTTT
TGCCATTCTCACCGGATTCAGTCGTCACTCATGGTGATTTCTCACTTGATAACCTTATTTTTGACGAGGG
GAAATTAATAGGTTGTATTGATGTTGGACGAGTCGGAATCGCAGACCGATACCAGGATCTTGCCATCCTA
TGGAACTGCCTCGGTGAGTTTTCTCCTTCATTACAGAAACGGCTTTTTCAAAAATATGGTATTGATAATC
CTGATATGAATAAATTGCAGTTTCATTTGATGCTCGATGAGTTTTTCTAATCAGAATTGGTTAATTGGTT
GTAACACTGGCAGAGCATTACGCTGACTTGACGGGACGGCGCAAGCTCATGACCAAAATCCCTTAACGTG
AGTTACGCGTCGTTCCACTGAGCGTCAGACCCCGTAGAAAAGATCAAAGGATCTTCTTGAGATCCTTTTT
TTCTGCGCGTAATCTGCTGCTTGCAAACAAAAAAACCACCGCTACCAGCGGTGGTTTGTTTGCCGGATCA
AGAGCTACCAACTCTTTTTCCGAAGGTAACTGGCTTCAGCAGAGCGCAGATACCAAATACTGTTCTTCTA
GTGTAGCCGTAGTTAGGCCACCACTTCAAGAACTCTGTAGCACCGCCTACATACCTCGCTCTGCTAATCC
TGTTACCAGTGGCTGCTGCCAGTGGCGATAAGTCGTGTCTTACCGGGTTGGACTCAAGACGATAGTTACC
GGATAAGGCGCAGCGGTCGGGCTGAACGGGGGGTTCGTGCACACAGCCCAGCTTGGAGCGAACGACCTAC
ACCGAACTGAGATACCTACAGCGTGAGCTATGAGAAAGCGCCACGCTTCCCGAAGGGAGAAAGGCGGACA
GGTATCCGGTAAGCGGCAGGGTCGGAACAGGAGAGCGCACGAGGGAGCTTCCAGGGGGAAACGCCTGGTA
TCTTTATAGTCCTGTCGGGTTTCGCCACCTCTGACTTGAGCGTCGATTTTTGTGATGCTCGTCAGGGGGG
CGGAGCCTATGGAAAAACGCCAGCAACGCGGCCTTTTTACGGTTCCTGGCCTTTTGCTGGCCTTTTGCTC
ACATGTTCTTTCCTGCGTTATCCCCTGATTCTGTGGATAACCGTATTACCGCCTTTGAGTGAGCTGATAC
CGCTCGCCGCAGCCGAACGACCGAGCGCAGCGAGTCAGTGAGCGAGGAAGCGGAAGAGCGCCCAATACGC
AAACCGCCTCTCCCCGCGCGTTGGCCGATTCATTAATGCAGCTGGCACGACAGGTTTCCCGACTGGAAAG
CGGGCAGTGAGCGCAACGCAATTAATACGCGTACCGCTAGCCAGGAAGAGTTTGTAGAAACGCAAAAAGG
CCATCCGTCAGGATGGCCTTCTGCTTAGTTTGATGCCTGGCAGTTTATGGCGGGCGTCCTGCCCGCCACC
CTCCGGGCCGTTGCTTCACAACGTTCAAATCCGCTCCCGGCGGATTTGTCCTACTCAGGAGAGCGTTCAC
CGACAAACAACAGATAAAACGAAAGGCCCAGTCTTCCGACTGAGCCTTTCGTTTTATTTGATGCCTGGCA
GTTCCCTACTCTCGCGTTAACGCTAGCATGGATGTTTTCCCAGTCACGACGTTGTAAAACGACGGCCAGT
CTTAAGCTCGGGCCCCAAATAATGATTTTATTTTGACTGATAGTGACCTGTTCGTTGCAACAAATTGATG
AGCAATGCTTTTTTATAATGCCAACTTTGTATACAAAAGTTGGGAGACCCAAGCTTGGTACCGAGCTCGG
ATCCCGCCACCATGGTGAGCAAGGGCGAGGAGGTCATCAAAGAGTTCATGCGCTTCAAGGTGCGCATGGA
GGGCTCCATGAACGGCCACGAGTTCGAGATCGAGGGCGAGGGCGAGGGCCGCCCCTACGAGGGCACCCAG
ACCGCCAAGCTGAAGGTGACCAAGGGCGGCCCCCTGCCCTTCGCCTGGGACATCCTGTCCCCCCAGTTCA
TGTACGGCTCCAAGGCGTACGTGAAGCACCCCGCCGACATCCCCGATTACAAGAAGCTGTCCTTCCCCGA
GGGCTTCAAGTGGGAGCGCGTGATGAACTTCGAGGACGGCGGTCTGGTGACCGTGACCCAGGACTCCTCC
CTGCAGGACGGCACGCTGATCTACAAGGTGAAGATGCGCGGCACCAACTTCCCCCCCGACGGCCCCGTAA
TGCAGAAGAAGACCATGGGCTGGGAGGCCTCCACCGAGCGCCTGTACCCCCGCGACGGCGTGCTGAAGGG
CGAGATCCACCAGGCCCTGAAGCTGAAGGACGGCGGCCACTACCTGGTGGAGTTCAAGACCATCTACATG
GCCAAGAAGCCCGTGCAACTGCCCGGCTACTACTACGTGGACACCAAGCTGGACATCACCTCCCACAACG
AGGACTACACCATCGTGGAACAGTACGAGCGCTCCGAGGGCCGCCACCACCTGTTCCTGGGGCATGGCAC
CGGCAGCACCGGCAGCGGCAGCTCCGGCACCGCCTCCTCCGAGGACAACAACATGGCCGTCATCAAAGAG
TTCATGCGCTTCAAGGTGCGCATGGAGGGCTCCATGAACGGCCACGAGTTCGAGATCGAGGGCGAGGGCG
AGGGCCGCCCCTACGAGGGCACCCAGACCGCCAAGCTGAAGGTGACCAAGGGCGGCCCCCTGCCCTTCGC
CTGGGACATCCTGTCCCCCCAGTTCATGTACGGCTCCAAGGCGTACGTGAAGCACCCCGCCGACATCCCC
GATTACAAGAAGCTGTCCTTCCCCGAGGGCTTCAAGTGGGAGCGCGTGATGAACTTCGAGGACGGCGGTC
TGGTGACCGTGACCCAGGACTCCTCCCTGCAGGACGGCACGCTGATCTACAAGGTGAAGATGCGCGGCAC
CAACTTCCCCCCCGACGGCCCCGTAATGCAGAAGAAGACCATGGGCTGGGAGGCCTCCACCGAGCGCCTG
TACCCCCGCGACGGCGTGCTGAAGGGCGAGATCCACCAGGCCCTGAAGCTGAAGGACGGCGGCCGCTACC
TGGTGGAGTTCAAGACCATCTACATGGCCAAGAAGCCCGTGCAACTGCCCGGCTACTACTACGTGGACAC
CAAGCTGGACATCACCTCCCACAACGAGGACTACACCATCGTGGAACAGTACGAGCGCTCCGAGGGCCGC
CACCACCTGTTCCTGTACGGCATGGACGAGCTGTACAAGTAAGAATTCGATATCAAGCTTATCGATACCG
TCGACCTCGAGCCT
