>Addgene plasmid #62185 | pMuLE ENTR tdTomato L5-L2 | addgene partial sequence | sequence record 103951 | M13-F20 5'-TGTAAAACGACGGCCAGT-3'
GACTGATAGTGACCTGTTCGTTGCAACAAATTGATGAGCAATGCTTTTTTATAATGCCAACTTTGTATAC
AAAAGTTGGGAGACCCAAGCTTGGTACCGAGCTCGGATCCCGCCACCATGGTGAGCAAGGGCGAGGAGGT
CATCAAAGAGTTCATGCGCTTCAAGGTGCGCATGGAGGGCTCCATGAACGGCCACGAGTTCGAGATCGAG
GGCGAGGGCGAGGGCCGCCCCTACGAGGGCACCCAGACCGCCAAGCTGAAGGTGACCAAGGGCGGCCCCC
TGCCCTTCGCCTGGGACATCCTGTCCCCCCAGTTCATGTACGGCTCCAAGGCGTACGTGAAGCACCCCGC
CGACATCCCCGATTACAAGAAGCTGTCCTTCCCCGAGGGCTTCAAGTGGGAGCGCGTGATGAACTTCGAG
GACGGCGGTCTGGTGACCGTGACCCAGGACTCCTCCCTGCAGGACGGCACGCTGATCTACAAGGTGAAGA
TGCGCGGCACCAACTTCCCCCCCGACGGCCCCGTAATGCAGAAGAAGACCATGGGCTGGGAGGCCTCCAC
CGAGCGCCTGTACCCCCGCGACGGCGTGCTGAAGGGCGAGATCCACCAGGCCCTGAAGCTGAAGGACGGC
GGCCACTACCTGGTGGAGTTCAAGACCATCTACATGGCCAAGAAGCCCGTGCAACTGCCCGGCTACTACT
ACGTGGACACCAAGCTGGACATC
