>Addgene plasmid #62185 | pMuLE ENTR tdTomato L5-L2 | addgene partial sequence | sequence record 103953 | M13-Rev 5'-CAGGAAACAGCTATGACC-3'
TAATGATTTTATTTTGACTGATAGTGACCTGTTCGTTGCAACAAATTGATAAGCAATGCTTTCTTATAAT
GCCAACTTTGTACAAGAAAGCTGGGTACCTCTAGAGGCTCGAGGTCGACGGTATCGATAAGCTTGATATC
GAATTCTTACTTGTACAGCTCGTCCATGCCGTACAGGAACAGGTGGTGGCGGCCCTCGGAGCGCTCGTAC
TGTTCCACGATGGTGTAGTCCTCGTTGTGGGAGGTGATGTCCAGCTTGGTGTCCACGTAGTAGTAGCCGG
GCAGTTGCACGGGCTTCTTGGCCATGTAGATGGTCTTGAACTCCACCAGGTAGCGGCCGCCGTCCTTCAG
CTTCAGGGCCTGGTGGATCTCGCCCTTCAGCACGCCGTCGCGGGGGTACAGGCGCTCGGTGGAGGCCTCC
CAGCCCATGGTCTTCTTCTGCATTACGGGGCCGTCGGGGGGGAAGTTGGTGCCGCGCATCTTCACCTTGT
AGATCAGCGTGCCGTCCTGCAGGGAGGAGTCCTGGGTCACGGTCACCAGACCGCCGTCCTCGAAGTTCAT
CACGCGCTCCCACTTGAAGCCCTCGGGGAAGGACAGCTTCTTGTAATCGGGGATGTCGGCGGGGTGCTTC
ACGTACGCCTTGGAGCCGTACATGAACTGGGGGGACAGGATGTCCCA
